Addgene plasmid #33295: pT7-S4T1L
Depositing lab: Terence Dermody. Depositing organization: Vanderbilt University. Publication: A plasmid-based reverse genetics system for animal double-stranded RNA viruses. Kobayashi T, Antar AA, Boehme KW, Danthi P, Eby EA, Guglielmi KM, Holm GH, Johnson EM, Maginnis MS, Naik S, Skelton WB, Wetzel JD, Wilson GJ, Chappell JD, Dermody TS. Cell Host Microbe. 2007 Apr 19;1(2):147-57. 10.1016/j.chom.2007.03.003 PubMed 18005692.
Backbone
  Vector backbone: p3E5EGFP
  Backbone manufacturer: made by Yoshihiro Kawaoka
  Vector type: Mammalian Expression
Growth in bacteria
  Bacterial resistance: Ampicillin, 100 μg/mL
  Growth temperature: 37°C
  Growth strain: DH5alpha
  Copy number: High Copy
Gene/Insert
  Gene/Insert name: S4
  Species: Orthoreovirus T1L
  Entrez Gene: MoV1sS4gp1 (a.k.a. MoV1sS4gp1)
  Promoter: T7
  Cloning method: Restriction Enzyme; 5′ cloning site none (unknown if destroyed); 3′ cloning site none (unknown if destroyed)
  Sequencing primers: 5′ T7 forward; 3′ T7 terminal
Terms and licenses: Academic/Nonprofit Terms; Industry Terms: Not Available to Industry
How to cite: pT7-S4T1L was a gift from Terence Dermody (Addgene plasmid # 33295 ; http://n2t.net/addgene:33295 ; RRID:Addgene_33295)
