[The description below was written by a language model from this plasmid's Addgene catalogue record and pLannotate feature annotations shown in this document.]
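Description:
pT7-S4T1L is a 4,245-bp rescue plasmid from a plasmid-based reverse genetics system for mammalian orthoreovirus, a double-stranded RNA virus. It carries a cDNA copy of the S4 gene segment of reovirus strain type 1 Lang (T1L). The backbone is listed as p3E5EGFP and the vector type as mammalian expression. In bacteria it is maintained as a high-copy plasmid through a ColE1/pUC-type origin and is selected with ampicillin via the bla (AmpR) gene and its own promoter. The feature table also picks up short remnants of tetracycline resistance, bom, rop, lacI, a pUC polylinker and an SP6 promoter. These appear to be nonfunctional leftovers of the backbone's construction history rather than working parts.

The payload is arranged so that an authentic viral RNA is produced. A T7 RNA polymerase promoter sits immediately upstream of the S4 cDNA, whose open reading frame encodes the outer-capsid protein sigma-3. A hepatitis delta virus ribozyme follows the segment, and a T7 terminator lies downstream of that; the small "SET1" hit between them is most likely T7 phage-derived flanking sequence and not an intended tag. Transcription by T7 polymerase is designed to start at the viral 5′ end, and self-cleavage by the ribozyme trims the transcript to generate the native 3′ terminus. The result is a full-length, plus-sense S4 transcript. No mammalian promoter is annotated, so expression in mammalian cells depends on T7 polymerase being supplied in trans. The plasmid is typically used with the matching constructs for the other reovirus gene segments to recover recombinant virus entirely from cloned cDNA. This also allows engineered S4 mutations or reassortant combinations to be introduced.
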