Features (pLannotate 1.2.2; 14 found; start..end, strand, type, name):
      2..19      +  promoter       T7 promoter (fragment): promoter for bacteriophage T7 RNA polymerase
     51..1145    +  CDS            S4: SIGM3_REOVL - Experimental evidence at protein level: Swiss-Prot protein existence level 1. The viral outer shell polypeptides, of which sigma-3 is one, impose structural constraints that prevent elongation of nascent transcripts by the RNA-dependent RNA polymerase lambda-3. From Reovirus type 1 (strain Lang) (T1L) (Mammalian orthoreovirus 1).
   1212..1303    +  ncRNA          HDV ribozyme: Accession: RF00094 - Hepatitis delta virus ribozyme
   1318..1367    +  CDS            SET1 (fragment): solubility-enhancement tag derived from T7 phage gene 10B
   1375..1422    +  terminator     T7 terminator: transcription terminator for bacteriophage T7 RNA polymerase
   1451..1485    +  misc_feature   MCS (fragment): pUC18/19 multiple cloning site
   1490..1508    -  promoter       SP6 promoter: promoter for bacteriophage SP6 RNA polymerase
   1737..2012    +  CDS            TcR (fragment): tetracycline efflux protein; tet; confers resistance to tetracycline
   2012..2062    -  misc_feature   bom (fragment): basis of mobility region from pBR322
   2164..2199    -  CDS            rop (fragment): Rop protein, which maintains plasmids at low copy number; rop
   2294..2398    +  promoter       AmpR promoter: bla
   2399..3259    +  CDS            AmpR: β-lactamase; bla; confers resistance to ampicillin, carbenicillin, and related antibiotics
   3430..4018    +  rep_origin     ori: high-copy-number ColE1/pMB1/pBR322/pUC origin of replication
   4201..5       +  CDS            lacI (fragment) (across the origin): lac repressor; lacI; The lac repressor binds to the lac operator to inhibit transcription in E. coli. This inhibition can be relieved by adding lactose or isopropyl-β-D-thiogalactopyranoside (IPTG).
>Addgene plasmid #33295 | pT7-S4T1L | depositor full sequence | sequence record 39527 | pT7-S4T1L sequence 4245 bps
TTAATACGACTCACTATAGCTATTTTTGCCTCTTCCCAAACGTTGTCGCAATGGAGGTGTGCTTGCCCAA
CGGTCATCAGATCGTGGACTTGATTAACAACGCTTTTGAAGGTCGTGTATCAATCTACAGCGCGCAAGAG
GGATGGGACAAAACAATCTCAGCACAGCCAGATATGATGGTATGTGGTGGTGCCATCGTTTGCATGCATT
GTCTAGGTGTTGTTGGATCTCTGCAACGCAAGCTGAAGCATTTGCCTCACCATAGATGTAATCAACAGAT
TCGTCATCAGGATTACGTCGATGTACAGTTCGCAGATCGTGTTACTGCTCACTGGAAGCGGGGTATGCTG
TCCTTTGTTGCGCAGATGCACGCGATGATGAATGACGTATCACCAGAGGATCTAGACCGTGTGCGTACTG
AGGGAGGTTCACTAGTGGAGTTAAACTGGCTTCAGGTTGATCCAAATTCAATGTTTAGATCAATACACTC
AAGTTGGACAGATCCTCTGCAGGTAGTGGATGATCTTGACACTAAGCTGGATCAATACTGGACGGCCCTG
AATCTGATGATTGATTCATCCGACTTGGTGCCCAACTTCATGATGAGAGACCCATCACATGCATTCAATG
GTGTGAGACTGGAGGGAGACGCCCGCCAAACTCAATTCTCTAGGACTTTCGATTCGAGATCGAGTTTAGA
ATGGGGTGTGATGGTTTACGATTACTCTGAGTTAGAGCATGATCCATCGAAGGGCCGTGCTTACAGGAAG
GAATTGGTGACGCCAGCACGAGACTTCGGTCATTTTGGATTATCCCACTACTCTAGGGCGACTACCCCAA
TCCTTGGAAAGATGCCAGCTGTATTCTCGGGAATGTTGACTGGGAATTGTAAAATGTATCCATTCATCAA
AGGAACGGCTAAGTTAAAGACAGTGCGCAAGCTAGTGGATTCAGTCAATCATGCGTGGGGCGTCGAGAAG
ATCAGATATGCGCTTGGACCAGGTGGCATGACGGGATGGTACAACAGGACTATGCAGCAGGCCCCCATTG
TACTAACTCCCGCTGCTCTCACAATGTTCTCAGACACCACCAAGTTCGGGGATTTGGATTATCCGGTGAT
GATTGGCGATCCGATGATTCTTGGCTAAACACCCCCATCTTCACAGCGCCGGGCCTGACCAACCTGGTGT
GACGTGGGACAGGCTCCATTCATCGGGTCGGCATGGCATCTCCACCTCCTCGCGGTCCGACCTGGGCATC
CGAAGGAGGACGTCGTCCACTCGGATGGCTAAGGGAGAGCTCAAAAAAAAGGATCCGGCTGCTAACAAAG
CCCGAAAGGAAGCTGAGTTGGCTGCTGCCACCGCTGAGCAATAACTAGCATAACCCCTTGGGGCCTCTAA
ACGGGTCTTGAGGGGTTTTTTGCTGAAAGGAGGAACTATATCCGGATCGAGATCCTCTAGAGTCGACCTG
CAGGCATGCAAGCTTGTATTCTATAGTGTCACCTAAATCGTATGTGTATGATACATAAGGTTATGTATTA
ATTGTAGCCGCGTTCTAACGACAATATGTACAAGCCTAATTGTGTAGCATCTGGCTTACTGAAGCAGACC
CTATCATCTCTCTCGTAAACTGCCGTCAGAGTCGGTTTGGTTGGACGAACCTTCTGAGTTTCTGGTAACG
CCGTTCCGCACCCCGGAAATGGTCAGCGAACCAATCAGCAGGGTCATCGCTAGCCAGATCCTCTACGCCG
GACGCATCGTGGCCGGCATCACCGGCGCCACAGGTGCGGTTGCTGGCGCCTATATCGCCGACATCACCGA
TGGGGAAGATCGGGCTCGCCACTTCGGGCTCATGAGCGCTTGTTTCGGCGTGGGTATGGTGGCAGGCCCC
GTGGCCGGGGGACTGTTGGGCGCCATCTCCTTGCACCATTCCTTGCGGCGGCGGTGCTCAACGGCCTCAA
CCTACTACTGGGCTGCTTCCTAATGCAGGAGTCGCATAAGGGAGAGCGTCGATATGGTGCACTCTCAGTA
CAATCTGCTCTGATGCCGCATAGTTAAGCCAGCCCCGACACCCGCCAACACCCGCTGACGCGCCCTGACG
GGCTTGTCTGCTCCCGGCATCCGCTTACAGACAAGCTGTGACCGTCTCCGGGAGCTGCATGTGTCAGAGG
TTTTCACCGTCATCACCGAAACGCGCGAGACGAAAGGGCCTCGTGATACGCCTATTTTTATAGGTTAATG
TCATGATAATAATGGTTTCTTAGACGTCAGGTGGCACTTTTCGGGGAAATGTGCGCGGAACCCCTATTTG
TTTATTTTTCTAAATACATTCAAATATGTATCCGCTCATGAGACAATAACCCTGATAAATGCTTCAATAA
TATTGAAAAAGGAAGAGTATGAGTATTCAACATTTCCGTGTCGCCCTTATTCCCTTTTTTGCGGCATTTT
GCCTTCCTGTTTTTGCTCACCCAGAAACGCTGGTGAAAGTAAAAGATGCTGAAGATCAGTTGGGTGCACG
AGTGGGTTACATCGAACTGGATCTCAACAGCGGTAAGATCCTTGAGAGTTTTCGCCCCGAAGAACGTTTT
CCAATGATGAGCACTTTTAAAGTTCTGCTATGTGGCGCGGTATTATCCCGTATTGACGCCGGGCAAGAGC
AACTCGGTCGCCGCATACACTATTCTCAGAATGACTTGGTTGAGTACTCACCAGTCACAGAAAAGCATCT
TACGGATGGCATGACAGTAAGAGAATTATGCAGTGCTGCCATAACCATGAGTGATAACACTGCGGCCAAC
TTACTTCTGACAACGATCGGAGGACCGAAGGAGCTAACCGCTTTTTTGCACAACATGGGGGATCATGTAA
CTCGCCTTGATCGTTGGGAACCGGAGCTGAATGAAGCCATACCAAACGACGAGCGTGACACCACGATGCC
TGTAGCAATGGCAACAACGTTGCGCAAACTATTAACTGGCGAACTACTTACTCTAGCTTCCCGGCAACAA
TTAATAGACTGGATGGAGGCGGATAAAGTTGCAGGACCACTTCTGCGCTCGGCCCTTCCGGCTGGCTGGT
TTATTGCTGATAAATCTGGAGCCGGTGAGCGTGGGTCTCGCGGTATCATTGCAGCACTGGGGCCAGATGG
TAAGCCCTCCCGTATCGTAGTTATCTACACGACGGGGAGTCAGGCAACTATGGATGAACGAAATAGACAG
ATCGCTGAGATAGGTGCCTCACTGATTAAGCATTGGTAACTGTCAGACCAAGTTTACTCATATATACTTT
AGATTGATTTAAAACTTCATTTTTAATTTAAAAGGATCTAGGTGAAGATCCTTTTTGATAATCTCATGAC
CAAAATCCCTTAACGTGAGTTTTCGTTCCACTGAGCGTCAGACCCCGTAGAAAAGATCAAAGGATCTTCT
TGAGATCCTTTTTTTCTGCGCGTAATCTGCTGCTTGCAAACAAAAAAACCACCGCTACCAGCGGTGGTTT
GTTTGCCGGATCAAGAGCTACCAACTCTTTTTCCGAAGGTAACTGGCTTCAGCAGAGCGCAGATACCAAA
TACTGTCCTTCTAGTGTAGCCGTAGTTAGGCCACCACTTCAAGAACTCTGTAGCACCGCCTACATACCTC
GCTCTGCTAATCCTGTTACCAGTGGCTGCTGCCAGTGGCGATAAGTCGTGTCTTACCGGGTTGGACTCAA
GACGATAGTTACCGGATAAGGCGCAGCGGTCGGGCTGAACGGGGGGTTCGTGCACACAGCCCAGCTTGGA
GCGAACGACCTACACCGAACTGAGATACCTACAGCGTGAGCTATGAGAAAGCGCCACGCTTCCCGAAGGG
AGAAAGGCGGACAGGTATCCGGTAAGCGGCAGGGTCGGAACAGGAGAGCGCACGAGGGAGCTTCCAGGGG
GAAACGCCTGGTATCTTTATAGTCCTGTCGGGTTTCGCCACCTCTGACTTGAGCGTCGATTTTTGTGATG
CTCGTCAGGGGGGCGGAGCCTATGGAAAAACGCCAGCAACGCGGCCTTTTTACGGTTCCTGGCCTTTTGC
TGGCCTTTTGCTCACATGTTCTTTCCTGCGTTATCCCCTGATTCTGTGGATAACCGTATTACCGCCTTTG
AGTGAGCTGATACCGCTCGCCGCAGCCGAACGACCGAGCGCAGCGAGTCAGTGAGCGAGGAAGCGGAAGA
GCGCCCAATACGCAAACCGCCTCTCCCCGCGCGTTGGCCGATTCA
