>Addgene plasmid #33295 | pT7-S4T1L | addgene partial sequence | sequence record 41356 | T7-term
TTTCGGGCTTTGTTAGCAGCCGGATCCTTTTTTTTGAGCTCTCCCTTAGCCATCCGAGTGGACGACGTCC
TCCTTCGGATGCCCAGGTCGGACCGCGAGGAGGTGGAGATGCCATGCCGACCCGATGAATGGAGCCTGTC
CCACGTCACACCAGGTTGGTCAGGCCCGGCGCTGTGAAGATGGGGGTGTTTAGCCAAGAATCATCGGATC
GCCAATCATCACCGGATAATCCAAATCCCCGAACTTGGTGGTGTCTGAGAACATTGTGAGAGCAGCGGGA
GTTAGTACAATGGGGGCCTGCTGCATAGTCCTGTTGTACCATCCCGTCATGCCACCTGGTCCAAGCGCAT
ATCTGATCTTCTCGACGCCCCACGCATGATTGACTGAATCCACTAGCTTGCGCACTGTCTTTAACTTAGC
CGTTCCTTTGATGAATGGATACATTTTACAATTCCCAGTCAACATTCCCGAGAATACAGCTGGCATCTTT
CCAAGGATTGGGGTAGTCGCCCTAGAGTAGTGGGATAATCCAAAATGACCGAAGTCTCGTGCTGGCGTCA
CCAATTCCTTCCTGTAAGCACGGCCCTTCGATGGATCATGCTCTAACTCAGAGTAATCGTAAACCATCAC
ACCCCATTCTAAACTCGATCTCGAATCGAAAGTCCTAGAGAATTGAGTTTGGCGGGCGTCTCCCTCCAGT
CTCACACCATTGAATGCATGTGATGGGTCTCTCATCATGAAGTTGGGCACCAAGTCGGATGAATCAATCA
TCAGATTCAGGGCCGTCCAGTATTGATCCAGCTTAGTGTCAAGATCATCCACTACCTGCAGAGGATCTGT
CCAACTTGAGTGTATTGATCTAAACATTGAATTTGGATCAACCT
